>Addgene plasmid #183542 | pCAG-Dcst1-3xFLAG | addgene full sequence | sequence record 362574 | Addgene NGS Result
GAGCTCATCGATACTCGACATTGATTATTGACTAGTTATTAATAGTAATCAATTACGGGGTCATTAGTTC
ATAGCCCATATATGGAGTTCCGCGTTACATAACTTACGGTAAATGGCCCGCCTGGCTGACCGCCCAACGA
CCCCCGCCCATTGACGTCAATAATGACGTATGTTCCCATAGTAACGCCAATAGGGACTTTCCATTGACGT
CAATGGGTGGAGTATTTACGGTAAACTGCCCACTTGGCAGTACATCAAGTGTATCATATGCCAAGTACGC
CCCCTATTGACGTCAATGACGGTAAATGGCCCGCCTGGCATTATGCCCAGTACATGACCTTATGGGACTT
TCCTACTTGGCAGTACATCTACGTATTAGTCATCGCTATTACCATGGTCGAGGTGAGCCCCACGTTCTGC
TTCACTCTCCCCATCTCCCCCCCCTCCCCACCCCCAATTTTGTATTTATTTATTTTTTAATTATTTTGTG
CAGCGATGGGGGCGGGGGGGGGGGGGGNSGCGCGCCRGGSGGGGSGGGGSGGGGSGRGGGGSGGGGSGGG
GSGRGGSGGRGAGGKGCGGCGGCAGCCAATCAGAGCGGCGCGCTCCGAAAGTTTCCTTTTATGGCGAGGC
GGCGGCGGCGGCGGCCCTATAAAAAGCGAAGCGCGCGGCGGGCGGGAGTCGCTGCGCGCTGCCTTCGCCC
CGTGCCCCGCTCCGCCGCCGCCTCGCGCCGCCCGCCCCGGCTCTGACTGACCGCGTTACTCCCACAGGTG
AGCGGGCGGGACGGCCCTTCTCCTCCGGGCTGTAATTAGCGCTTGGTTTAATGACGGCTTGTTTCTTTTC
TGTGGCTGCGTGAAAGCCTTGAGGGGCTCCGGGAGGGCCCTTTGTGCGGGGGGAGCGGCTCGGGGGGTGC
GTGCGTGTGTGTGTGCGTGGGGAGCGCCGCGTGCGGCTCCGCGCTGCCCGGCGGCTGTGAGCGCTGCGGG
CGCGGCGCGGGGCTTTGTGCGCTCCGCAGTGTGCGCGAGGGGAGCGCGGCCGGGGGCGGTGCCCCGCGGT
GCGGGGGGGGCTGCGAGGGGAACAAAGGCTGCGTGCGGGGTGTGTGCGTGGGGGGGTGAGCAGGGGGTGT
GGGCGCGTCGGTCGGGCTGCAACCCCCCCTGCACCCCCCTCCCCGAGTTGCTGAGCACGGCCCGGCTTCG
GGTGCGGGGCTCCGTACGGGGCGTGGCGCGGGGCTCGCCGTGCCGGGCGGGGGGTGGCGGCAGGTGGGGG
TGCCGGGCGGGGCGGGGCCGCCTCGGGCCGGGGRGGGCTCGGGGGAGGGGCGCGGCGGCCCCCGGAGCGC
CGGCGGCTGTCGAGGCGCGGCGAGCCGCAGCCATTGCCTTTTATGGTAATCGTGCGAGAGGGCGCAGGGA
CTTCCTTTGTCCCAAATCTGTGCGGAGCCGAAATCTGGGAGGCGCCGCCGCACCCCCTCTAGCGGGCGCG
GGGCGAAGCGGTGCGGCGCCGGCAGGAAGGAAATGGGCGGGGAGGGCCTTCGTGCGTCGCCGCGCCGCCG
TCCCCTTCTCCCTCTCCAGCCTCGGGGCTGTCCGCGGGGGGACGGCTGCCTTCGGGGGGGACGGGGCAGG
GCGGGGTTCGGCTTCTGGCGTGTGACCGGCGGCTCTAGCCTCTGCTAACCATGTTCATGCCTTCTTCTTT
TTCCTACAGCTCCTGGGCAACGTGCTGGTTATTGTGCTGTCTCATCATTTTGGCAAATCTAGAGCCGCCA
TGGCGTTCCTCTCATCAACACTTCACAGCCTAGGGATCTTTGAAAAGATTTCCAGGATAAAAGAGGTTCT
CAAGAATAGGCTGCTGGACCTTACAAAGCGTCGGGACCAAGCACGGGAGCAACAAAGGAAACGGCCCCAC
ACCATCATACAGGGGCTGCTCCTCTGGAGTCTTCCAGTTTCCTGGATCCGGTTCCTGTGGCGACAGCCAG
GGGAGTTTCCAGTAACTGCTTTCCTGCTAGGAGCAGGCACTGGTGGGCTCCTGGCCATAGGTCTCTTTCA
GCTCTTGGTGAATCCCATGAACATTTATGAGGAGCAGAAGGTGGTGGCGTTATACTGCTTGGCAAGCTTG
GGGGCCATCGGCTGGGGCACCTCCCCTCACATCCGCTGTGCCAGTCTCCTGTTGGTACCCAAGATGCTGG
GCAAAGAAGGCAGACTCTTTGTCATGGGATATGCTTTGGCTGCTATCTACAGTGGGCCGGCGGCCAATCT
AAGGTCCAACATCAACGAGGTGATAGCATCCCTGGGCTGCACTGTGGAGCTGCAGATCAACAACACCCGA
TCCGCCTGGCGAGTCTCCACAGCCCCTCTGCGGGCAGTGTTCAAGGGCATGGTGGGCAGCAAAGATTCAT
TGAATAAAGAGATTCAGAACGTCTCTACCTCCTTTGAAGAGATGGATGAACAGGTGAAGAGTGATGCTGG
CTACTCATCTGAGGACTGGGACAAGAACAGAGAAAGCACAGAGATGTTCGGAACCTCCCGCGTCCGACCC
TACCTGTCCACACAGATGGTGTATGAGCTGAGGACCAGGCTACGCTGCATCCATGTAGTAAATAAGGCCA
TACTCAGCTGCTACCGCTGGTTTGATAAAAAGCATAAAAACTGCATGCGACGCATCCACCTCCCACTCTT
CAACAACATGATCTGTGTGCCAATGAAGTTCAAGTTCCTCTGTAACATTGCCAAGGTGATAGAGATCTGG
TGTTACAAACGCATCCCCGTGGAAGGCAACTTTGGGCAAACCTATGACTCGGTCAACCAGTCTATCCATG
GACTGTCTGGAGAATTTTCAGCCAATATTAACCTTAAGGAAGAGAAGCAGTCTTCAATGGTGGGTCTCAA
CACCACGAACTGGGAGCACATGGGCACCGAGGTGCGGGACTATGTTCGCCAGCAGGAGACCTATCTGCAG
TGGGCTATGGGGCTGCTGCACGTGCTTCTGTCCTGCACGTTCCTGCTGGTCTTCCATTCAGCCTTCTCCT
ACATGGACCACTACAACTGGGACATCCGCTTTGACAACATCTACATCAGCACCTACTTCTGTCAGATTGA
TGCACGCAGGAAGAAGCTGGGCAAACAGAGTCTGTTGCCACTCCGCAAGGCAGAAAGGAAAACGGTTATC
TTCCCTTTCAAAGCTACTATCCAGGCCTGGGAAATGCGCTATGTGATAAGAGAGCTCCTAGAGACTCTGC
CTATTGTGCTGCTGCTCCTGGTGCTGTGCGCGATCGACTGGGCACTCTACTCTGTCTTTGACACCATCCG
CCAGCACTCTTTCGTGCAGTATTCCTTTCGAAGCAGTCACAAGCTGGAGATAAAAGTCGAGGGAGATTCC
ATACTCGCCAAGCTTCTTCGTAAAACCATCGGCGCTCTGAACACCTCCTCGAGTACAGATGTGGAAACAA
ACAACATGCCCTGCCTGCCCCAACCCATTAGCCTGAATGCCAGGGATTACTTCAAGGCCTCACTGCCAAC
CCTCCTGCTTGTGTGTCTCTGCCTAGCTCAGGCCTTTGGCTACCGACTCCGGAGAGTCATCGCAGCCTTC
TATTTCCCCAAGCGAGAGAAGAAGCGGGCTCTGTTCTTCTACAATGAGTTCCTGAAGAAGAGATCAGCTT
TCACTAAACTGAGGAGGGCCGCCATTGTTCGGAGGGCAAATCAGCAGAAGGCTCCACCCCACTACCTGGT
GGAGGCTCTGTATCGCCGGTGCCCTCTCCTGCACCGCTTCATGCGTCAGCGCTGTGTGGTGTGCCAGGCA
ATGGAGACGCCGGATTCCTACGTGTGCCCCACACCAGACTGCAAGGCCCTGTACTGCCGGTCGTGCTGGG
ACGACATGCAACGGCTCTGCCCGGTGTGCACGCCCCGCGAAGAGCTCTCGTCATCCGCCCACAGCGACAG
CAACGACGACGCTGTGTATGGCGATGAATTCGATATCAAGCTTGTCGACGCGGCCGCGGCTAGCGGGGGC
GGGGACTACAAAGACCATGACGGTGATTATAAAGATCATGACATTGATTACAAGGATGACGATGACAAGT
AGCTCGAGACTCCTCAGGTGCAGGCTGCCTATCAGAAGGTGGTGGCTGGTGTGGCCAATGCCCTGGCTCA
CAAATACCACTGAGATCTTTTTCCCTCTGCCAAAAATTATGGGGACATCATGAAGCCCCTTGAGCATCTG
ACTTCTGGCTAATAAAGGAAATTTATTTTCATTGCAATAGTGTGTTGGAATTTTTTGTGTCTCTCACTCG
GAAGGACATATGGGAGGGCAAATCATTTAAAACATCAGAATGAGTATTTGGTTTAGAGTTTGGCAACATA
TGCCCATATGCTGGCTGCCATGAACAAAGGTTGGCTATAAAGAGGTCATCAGTATATGAAACAGCCCCCT
GCTGTCCATTCCTTATTCCATAGAAAAGCCTTGACTTGAGGTTAGATTTTTTTTATATTTTGTTTTGTGT
TATTTTTTTCTTTAACATCCCTAAAATTTTCCTTACATGTTTTACTAGCCAGATTTTTCCTCCTCTCCTG
ACTACTCCCAGTCATAGCTGTCCCTCTTCTCTTATGAAGATCCCTCGACTTAATTAAGGTACCCAATTCG
CCCTATAGTGAGTCGTATTACGCGCGCTCACTGGCCGTCGTTTTACAACGTCGTGACTGGGAAAACCCTG
GCGTTACCCAACTTAATCGCCTTGCAGCACATCCCCCTTTCGCCAGCTGGCGTAATAGCGAAGAGGCCCG
CACCGATCGCCCTTCCCAACAGTTGCGCAGCCTGAATGGCGAATGGG
[124 nt withheld, positions 4808-4931]
C
[91 nt withheld, positions 4933-5023]
A
[49 nt withheld, positions 5025-5073]
CCTTTGACGTTGGAGTCCACGTTCTTT
[37 nt withheld, positions 5101-5137]
ACCCTATCTCGGTCTATTCTTTTGATTTATAAGGGATTTTGCCGATTTCGGCCTATTGGTTAAAAAATGA
GCTGATTTAACAAAAATTTAACGCGAATTTTAACAAAATATTAACGCTTACAATTTAGGTGGCACTTTTC
GGGGAAATGTGCGCGGAACCCCTATTTGTTTATTTTTCTAAATACATTCAAATATGTATCCGCTCATGAG
ACAATAACCCTGATAAATGCTTCAATAATATTGAAAAAGGAAGAGTATGAGTATTCAACATTTCCGTGTC
GCCCTTATTCCCTTTTTTGCGGCATTTTGCCTTCCTGTTTTTGCTCACCCAGAAACGCTGGTGAAAGTAA
AAGATGCTGAAGATCAGTTGGGTGCACGAGTGGGTTACATCGAACTGGATCTCAACAGCGGTAAGATCCT
TGAGAGTTTTCGCCCCGAAGAACGTTTTCCAATGATGAGCACTTTTAAAGTTCTGCTATGTGGCGCGGTA
TTATCCCGTATTGACGCCGGGCAAGAGCAACTCGGTCGCCGCATACACTATTCTCAGAATGACTTGGTTG
AGTACTCACCAGTCACAGAAAAGCATCTTACGGATGGCATGACAGTAAGAGAATTATGCAGTGCTGCCAT
AACCATGAGTGATAACACTGCGGCCAACTTACTTCTGACAACGATCGGAGGACCGAAGGAGCTAACCGCT
TTTTTGCACAACATGGGGGATCATGTAACTCGCCTTGATCGTTGGGAACCGGAGCTGAATGAAGCCATAC
CAAACGACGAGCGTGACACCACGATGCCTGTAGCAATGGCAACAACGTTGCGCAAACTATTAACTGGCGA
ACTACTTACTCTAGCTTCCCGGCAACAATTAATAGACTGGATGGAGGCGGATAAAGTTGCAGGACCACTT
CTGCGCTCGGCCCTTCCGGCTGGCTGGTTTATTGCTGATAAATCTGGAGCCGGTGAGCGTGGGTCTCGCG
GTATCATTGCAGCACTGGGGCCAGATGGTAAGCCCTCCCGTATCGTAGTTATCTACACGACGGGGAGTCA
GGCAACTATGGATGAACGAAATAGACAGATCGCTGAGATAGGTGCCTCACTGATTAAGCATTGGTAACTG
TCAGACCAAGTTTACTCATATATACTTTAGATTGATTTAAAACTTCATTTTTAATTTAAAAGGATCTAGG
TGAAGATCCTTTTTGATAATCTCATGACCAAAATCCCTTAACGTGAGTTTTCGTTCCACTGAGCGTCAGA
CCCCGTAGAAAAGATCAAAGGATCTTCTTGAGATCCTTTTTTTCTGCGCGTAATCTGCTGCTTGCAAACA
AAAAAACCACCGCTACCAGCGGTGGTTTGTTTGCCGGATCAAGAGCTACCAACTCTTTTTCCGAAGGTAA
CTGGCTTCAGCAGAGCGCAGATACCAAATACTGTTCTTCTAGTGTAGCCGTAGTTAGGCCACCACTTCAA
GAACTCTGTAGCACCGCCTACATACCTCGCTCTGCTAATCCTGTTACCAGTGGCTGCTGCCAGTGGCGAT
AAGTCGTGTCTTACCGGGTTGGACTCAAGACGATAGTTACCGGATAAGGCGCAGCGGTCGGGCTGAACGG
GGGGTTCGTGCACACAGCCCAGCTTGGAGCGAACGACCTACACCGAACTGAGATACCTACAGCGTGAGCT
ATGAGAAAGCGCCACGCTTCCCGAAGGGAGAAAGGCGGACAGGTATCCGGTAAGCGGCAGGGTCGGAACA
GGAGAGCGCACGAGGGAGCTTCCAGGGGGAAACGCCTGGTATCTTTATAGTCCTGTCGGGTTTCGCCACC
TCTGACTTGAGCGTCGATTTTTGTGATGCTCGTCAGGGGGGCGGAGCCTATGGAAAAACGCCAGCAACGC
GGCCTTTTTACGGTTCCTGGCCTTTTGCTGGCCTTTTGCTCACATGTTCTTTCCTGCGTTATCCCCTGAT
TCTGTGGATAACCGTATTACCGCCTTTGAGTGAGCTGATACCGCTCGCCGCAGCCGAACGACCGAGCGCA
GCGAGTCAGTGAGCGAGGAAGCGGAAGAGCGCCCAATACGCAAACCGCCTCTCCCCGCGCGTTGGCCGAT
TCATTAATGCAGCTGGCACGACAGGTTTCCCGACTGGAAAGCGGGCAGTGAGCGCAACGCAATTAATGTG
AGTTAGCTCACTCATTAGGCACCCCAGGCTTTACACTTTATGCTTCCGGCTCGTATGTTGTGTGGAATTG
TGAGCGGATAACAATTTCACACAGGAAACAGCTATGACCATGATTACGCCAAGCGCGCAATTAACCCTCA
CTAAAGGGAACAAAAGCTG
Features (pLannotate 1.2.2; 18 found; start..end, strand, type, name):
     17..396     +  enhancer       CMV enhancer: human cytomegalovirus immediate early enhancer
    675..1689    +  intron         chimeric intron: chimera between introns from chicken β-actin and rabbit β-globin
   1750..3945    +  CDS            Dcst1: DCST1_MOUSE - Experimental evidence at transcript level: Swiss-Prot protein existence level 2. E3 ubiquitin-protein ligase which mediates 'Lys-48'-linked ubiquitination of STAT2 and induces its proteosomal degradation thereby negatively regulating type-I-interferon signaling. From Mus musculus (Mouse).
   3946..3968    +  misc_feature   MCS (fragment): pBluescript multiple cloning site
   3994..4059    +  CDS            3xFLAG: three tandem FLAG® epitope tags, followed by an enterokinase cleavage site
   4069..4140    +  CDS            HBB (fragment): HBB_PONPY - Experimental evidence at transcript level: Swiss-Prot protein existence level 2. Involved in oxygen transport from the lung to the various peripheral tissues. From Pongo pygmaeus (Bornean orangutan).
   4211..4266    +  polyA_signal   β-globin poly(A) signal: rabbit β-globin polyadenylation signal (Gil and Proudfoot, 1987)
   4622..4640    -  promoter       T7 promoter: promoter for bacteriophage T7 RNA polymerase
   4648..4803    +  CDS            lacZα (fragment): LacZα fragment of β-galactosidase; lacZ fragment
   4808..5236    +  rep_origin     f1 ori (sequence partly withheld): f1 bacteriophage origin of replication; arrow indicates direction of (+) strand synthesis
   5289..5393    +  promoter       AmpR promoter: bla
   5394..6254    +  CDS            AmpR: β-lactamase; bla; confers resistance to ampicillin, carbenicillin, and related antibiotics
   6425..7013    +  rep_origin     ori: high-copy-number ColE1/pMB1/pBR322/pUC origin of replication
   7196..7288    +  CDS            lacI (fragment): lac repressor; lacI; The lac repressor binds to the lac operator to inhibit transcription in E. coli. This inhibition can be relieved by adding lactose or isopropyl-β-D-thiogalactopyranoside (IPTG).
   7301..7322    +  protein_bind   CAP binding site: CAP binding activates transcription in the presence of cAMP. E. coli catabolite activator protein
   7337..7367    +  promoter       lac promoter: promoter for the E. coli lac operon
   7375..7391    +  protein_bind   lac operator: The lac repressor binds to the lac operator to inhibit transcription in E. coli. This inhibition can be relieved by adding lactose or isopropyl-β-D-thiogalactopyranoside (IPTG). lac repressor encoded by lacI
   7436..7454    +  promoter       T3 promoter: promoter for bacteriophage T3 RNA polymerase
