[The description below was written by a language model from this plasmid's Addgene catalogue record and pLannotate feature annotations shown in this document.]
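Description:
pCAG-Dcst1-3xFLAG is a mammalian expression plasmid built on pCAG1.1, a derivative of pCAGGS to which a FLAG tag sequence was added. It carries the mouse DC-STAMP domain containing 1 (Dcst1) coding sequence, about 2.2 kb, cloned between XbaI and EcoRI sites that both remain intact. The catalogue lists a total size of about 7.5 kb, and the sequenced record is of nearly the same length. In E. coli the plasmid is maintained by a high-copy ColE1/pUC-type origin and selected with ampicillin through the bla gene. An f1 origin and remnants of a pBluescript-type cloning region (lac promoter and operator, lacZα and lacI fragments, T3 and T7 promoters) are also present as backbone carry-over and play no role in expression of the insert.

The expression cassette follows the CAG design. The annotation identifies the CMV immediate early enhancer and, further downstream, the chimeric chicken β-actin/rabbit β-globin intron. The gap between them is where the chicken β-actin promoter normally sits in CAG vectors, although the feature table does not annotate it separately. The Dcst1 open reading frame follows the intron and is joined through a short polylinker fragment to a 3xFLAG epitope, giving a C-terminally tagged protein. A short β-globin-derived segment and the rabbit β-globin polyadenylation signal terminate the transcript. This arrangement gives strong, constitutive expression in a wide range of mammalian cells, and the tag allows detection or immunoprecipitation with anti-FLAG antibodies. The associated work concerns the sperm membrane proteins DCST1 and DCST2 and their requirement for sperm-egg interaction, which suggests use in expressing and detecting tagged DCST1 in that context.
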