Addgene plasmid #183542: pCAG-Dcst1-3xFLAG
Purpose: Expression vector of mouse DC-STAMP domain containing 1 (Dcst1) tagged with 3xFLAG at C-terminus.
Depositing lab: Masahito Ikawa. Depositing organization: The University of Osaka. Publication: Sperm membrane proteins DCST1 and DCST2 are required for sperm-egg interaction in mice and fish. Noda T, Blaha A, Fujihara Y, Gert KR, Emori C, Deneke VE, Oura S, Panser K, Lu Y, Berent S, Kodani M, Cabrera-Quio LE, Pauli A, Ikawa M. Commun Biol. 2022 Apr 7;5(1):332. doi: 10.1038/s42003-022-03289-w. PubMed 35393517.
Backbone
  Vector backbone: pCAG1.1
  Backbone size w/o insert (bp): 5259
  Total vector size (bp): 7455
  Modifications to backbone: pCAGGS was used as an original vector. FLAG sequence was added.
  Vector type: Mammalian Expression
Growth in bacteria
  Bacterial resistance: Ampicillin, 100 μg/mL
  Growth temperature: 37°C
  Growth strain: DH5alpha
  Copy number: High Copy
Gene/Insert
  Gene/Insert name: DC-STAMP domain containing 1 (alt name: Dcst1)
  Species: M. musculus (mouse)
  Insert size (bp): 2196
  Entrez Gene: Dcst1 (a.k.a. A330106H01Rik)
  Tag / fusion protein: Flag
  Cloning method: Restriction Enzyme; 5′ cloning site XbaI (not destroyed); 3′ cloning site EcoRI (not destroyed)
  Sequencing primers: 5′ GCCTTCTTCTTTTTCCTACAGC; 3′ GCCACACCAGCCACCACCTTCTG
Terms and licenses: Academic/Nonprofit Terms; Industry Terms: Not Available to Industry
How to cite: pCAG-Dcst1-3xFLAG was a gift from Masahito Ikawa (Addgene plasmid # 183542 ; http://n2t.net/addgene:183542 ; RRID:Addgene_183542)
